Addgene plasmid #45408: pBbA5k-EPL33
Depositing lab: Aindrila Mukhopadhyay. Depositing organization: Lawrence Berkeley National Laboratory. Publication: Engineering microbial biofuel tolerance and export using efflux pumps. Dunlop MJ, Dossani ZY, Szmidt HL, Chu HC, Lee TS, Keasling JD, Hadi MZ, Mukhopadhyay A. Mol Syst Biol. 2011 May 10;7:487. doi: 10.1038/msb.2011.21. PubMed 21556065.
Backbone
  Vector backbone: pBbA5k
  Vector type: Synthetic Biology
Growth in bacteria
  Bacterial resistance: Kanamycin, 50 μg/mL
  Growth temperature: 37°C
  Growth strain: DH1 w/ AcrAB knocked out
  Copy number: Low Copy
Gene/Insert
  Gene/Insert name: PA_2018
  Species: Synthetic
  Insert size (bp): 4344
  Promoter: LacUV5
  Tag / fusion protein: His (C terminal on insert)
  Cloning method: Ligation Independent Cloning
  Sequencing primers: 5′ CAA AAG ATC TTT TAA GAA GGA GAT ATA CAT ATG CAC ATC CAA TGG ACC GGC TCG; 3′ CAG TGG TGA TGG TGA TGA TGG GCT TGC TCC GTG GGG ATC TGG G
Resource information
  A portion of this plasmid was derived from a plasmid made by: ATCC 47085D-5
Terms and licenses: Academic/Nonprofit Terms; Industry Terms: Not Available to Industry
Depositor comments: Please note that this plasmid may require a unique bacterial strain, so make sure to confirm that you can also obtain the appropriate growth strain. Please contact us or contact our distributors if you have any questions.
How to cite: pBbA5k-EPL33 was a gift from Aindrila Mukhopadhyay (Addgene plasmid # 45408 ; http://n2t.net/addgene:45408 ; RRID:Addgene_45408)
