[The description below was written by a language model from this plasmid's Addgene catalogue record and pLannotate feature annotations shown in this document.]
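Description:
pBbA5k-EPL33 is a bacterial expression plasmid built on the pBbA5k backbone, a synthetic-biology vector that combines a p15A origin of replication, a kanamycin resistance gene (neo/nptII) and an IPTG-inducible lacUV5 expression cassette. The p15A origin gives a low-to-medium copy number (the record lists it as low copy) and is compatible with ColE1-type plasmids in the same cell. The backbone also carries lacI under its own promoter, so the repressor needed to keep the lacUV5 promoter and its lac operator silent is supplied from the plasmid itself. Short annotated fragments of a Tn5 transposase, a tetracycline resistance gene and an RSF origin appear to be backbone remnants or partial matches rather than functional parts.

The insert, listed as PA_2018, is about 4.3 kb, was introduced by ligation-independent cloning and carries a C-terminal His tag. The record gives its species as "Synthetic" but notes that part of the plasmid derives from an ATCC genomic DNA source. Automated annotation labels roughly 3.1 kb of the insert as similar to E. coli AcrB, the inner-membrane component of an RND-type efflux pump. This is a homology match, not evidence that the insert is the E. coli gene. The upstream portion of the insert, about 1.2 kb, is unannotated, and the record does not state what it encodes. Transcription ends at tandem rrnB T1 and T7Te terminators.

The plasmid belongs to a study on engineering microbial biofuel tolerance and export using efflux pumps. It is maintained in an E. coli DH1 strain lacking AcrAB, which fits testing heterologous pumps without the host's native efflux activity.
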