Features (pLannotate 1.2.2; 14 found; start..end, strand, type, name):
   1207..4284    +  CDS            acrB: ACRB_ECOLI - Also known as acrE. Experimental evidence at protein level: Swiss-Prot protein existence level 1. (Microbial infection) Involved in contact-dependent growth inhibition (CDI), acts downstream of BamA, the receptor for CDI. Its role in CDI is independent of the AcrA-AcrB-TolC efflux pump complex. From Escherichia coli (strain K12).
   4395..4466    +  terminator     rrnB T1 terminator: transcription terminator T1 from the E. coli rrnB gene
   4482..4509    +  terminator     T7Te terminator: phage T7 early transcription terminator
   4528..4583    -  rep_origin     RSF ori (fragment): Plasmids containing the RSF 1030 origin of replication can be propagated in E. coli cells that contain additional plasmids with compatible origins.
   4671..5216    -  rep_origin     p15A ori: Plasmids containing the medium-copy-number p15A origin of replication can be propagated in E. coli cells that contain a second plasmid with the ColE1 origin.
   5330..5424    -  terminator     lambda t0 terminator: transcription terminator from phage lambda
   5458..6249    -  CDS            neo: KKA2_KLEPN - Also known as kan, nptII. Experimental evidence at protein level: Swiss-Prot protein existence level 1. Resistance to kanamycin, neomycin, paromomycin, ribostamycin, butirosin and gentamicin B. From Klebsiella pneumoniae.
   6281..6385    -  CDS            tnpA (fragment): TN5P_ECOLX - Also known as tnp. Experimental evidence at protein level: Swiss-Prot protein existence level 1. Mediates transposition of transposon Tn5 by a 'cut and paste' mechanism. First, the monomeric transposase binds the 19 bp inverted DNA repeats flanking the transposon. Then, dimerization of the DNA- bound transposase creates a synaptic DNA complex. After nicking of the first DNA strand, excision of the transposon proceeds through a series of intermediates. The transposase then mediates the insertion of the transposon at a new site by strand transfer. The activity of the wild- type tran
   6400..6421    -  protein_bind   CAP binding site: CAP binding activates transcription in the presence of cAMP. E. coli catabolite activator protein
   6434..7516    -  CDS            lacI: lac repressor; lacI; The lac repressor binds to the lac operator to inhibit transcription in E. coli. This inhibition can be relieved by adding lactose or isopropyl-β-D-thiogalactopyranoside (IPTG).
   7517..7594    -  promoter       lacI promoter: lacI
   7602..7881    -  CDS            TcR (fragment): tetracycline efflux protein; tet; confers resistance to tetracycline
   7905..7935    +  promoter       lac UV5 promoter: E. coli lac promoter with an "up" mutation
   7943..7959    +  protein_bind   lac operator: The lac repressor binds to the lac operator to inhibit transcription in E. coli. This inhibition can be relieved by adding lactose or isopropyl-β-D-thiogalactopyranoside (IPTG). lac repressor encoded by lacI
>Addgene plasmid #45408 | pBbA5k-EPL33 | depositor full sequence | sequence record 64002 | pBbA5k-EPL33 sequence 7999 bps
ATGCACATCCAATGGACCGGCTCGCTGCGCGGGCTGCTGGCGGCCCTGGTCGCCCTATTCCTGCTGGGCT
GCGAAGAAGCAGCGGACGCCGGGAAGACTGCGGAGGCCCCCGCCGAGGTCGGCGTGATCGTCGCCAGGCC
GGCGCCTATCGGCATCACCAGCGAGCTGCCCGGACGCCTGGAAGCGTACCGCCAGGCTGAAGTGCGGGCG
CGCGTCGCCGGCATCGTCACCCGTCGCCTGTACGAGGAAGGCCAGGACGTCCGCGCCGGCACCGTGCTGT
TCCAGATCGACCCTGCGCCCTTGAAGGCGGCCCTGGACATCAGCCGCGGCGCCCTGGCCCGGGCCGAGGC
CAGCCACGCGGCGGCGGCCGACAAGCTCAAGCGCTACGCCGACCTGATCAAGGACCGCGCCATCAGCGAA
CGCGAGTACACCGAAGCGCAGACCGACGCGCGCCAGGCCCTGGCGCAGATCGCCTCGGCCAAGGCCGAAC
TGGAGCAGGCCCGCCTGCGCCTGGGCTACGCCACGGTCACCGCGCCGATCGACGGCCGCGCGCGGCGTGC
GCTGGTCACCGAAGGCGCGCTGGTCGGCGAGGACTCGCCGACACCGCTGACCCGCGTCGAGCAGATCGAT
CCGATCTACGTGAACTTCTCCCAGCCGGCCGGCGAAGTCGCCGCCATGCAGCGGGCGATCCGCGAAGGCC
AGGTGAAGGGTGTCGCCGACAAGGACATCGCCGTGCGCCTGGTCCTGGCCGACGGCAGCGAGTACCCGCT
GGCCGGCGAGCTGCTGTTCTCCGACCTGGCGGTCGACCCCGGCACCGACACCATCGCCATGCGTGCCCTG
TTCCGCAATCCGCATCGCGAATTGCTGCCCGGCGGCTACGTGCAGGTGCGCCTGCAGCGCGCGGTGAACC
CGCAGGCGATCACCGTCCCGCGCGACGCGCTGATCCGTACCGCCCAGTCCGCCGTGGTCAAGGTGGTCAA
CCCAAAGGGCTTGGTGGAAGACGTGGAGGTCCGCGCCGACACCCTGCAGGGCCGCGACTGGATCATCAGC
CGCGGGCTCAAGGGCGGCGAGTGGGTGATCGTCGAGAACGCCGCCCAGCATGCCGCCGGCTCCAGCGTCC
AGGCGGTGGTCCGCCAGCCGGCCAGCGCCGACGCCCCCTCACCGCTGGCCGCCTCGCCGGCGGGCCAGTG
ACGGAGAACGCTACGAATGGCTCGTTTCTTCATTGACCGGCCGGTCTTCGCCTGGGTGATCTCCCTGCTG
ATCGTGCTCGCCGGGGTCCTGGCGATCCGCTTCCTGCCGGTCGCCCAGTACCCGGACATCGCGCCGCCGG
TGGTCAACGTCAGCGCCAGCTATCCCGGCGCCTCGGCCAAGGTGGTCGAGGAAGCGGTGACCGCGATCAT
CGAGCGCGAGATGAACGGCGCGCCCGGCCTGCTCTACACCAAGGCCACCAGCAGCACCGGCCAGGCCTCG
CTGACCCTGACCTTCCGCCAGGGCGTGAACGCCGACCTCGCCGCGGTGGAAGTGCAGAACCGCCTGAAGA
TCGTCGAGTCGCGCCTGCCCGAATCGGTGCGGCGCGACGGCATCTACGTGGAGAAGGCGGCGGACAGCAT
CCAGCTGATCGTTACCCTTACCTCCTCCAGCGGCCGCTACGACGCCATGGAGCTGGGCGAGATCGCCTCG
TCCAACGTGTTGCAGGCGCTGCGCCGGGTGGAGGGCGTGGGCAAGGTCGAGACCTGGGGCGCCGAGTACG
CCATGCGCATCTGGCCCGACCCGGCCAAGCTGACCTCGATGAACCTCAGCGCCAGCGACCTGGTCAACGC
CGTGCGCCGGCACAACGCCCGCCTCACCGTGGGCGACATCGGCAACCTCGGGGTCCCCGACTCGGCGCCG
ATCAGCGCCACGGTGAAGGTCGACGACACCCTGGTGACGCCCGAGCAGTTCGGCGAAATTCCGCTGCGCA
TCCGCGCCGACGGCGGCGCGATCCGCCTGCGCGACGTGGCCCGCGTCGAGTTCGGCCAGAGCGAGTACGG
CTTCGTCTCGCGGGTCAACCAAATGACCGCCACCGGCCTGGCGGTGAAGATGGCGCCCGGCTCCAACGCG
GTGGCCACCGCCAAGCGCATCCGCGCCACCCTCGACGAGCTGTCGCGCTACTTCCCGGAGGGCGTGAGCT
ACAACATCCCCTATGACACCTCGGCGTTCGTCGAGATCTCGATCAGGAAGGTGGTCAGCACCCTGCTCGA
GGCGATGCTGCTGGTGTTCGCCGTGATGTACCTGTTCATGCAGAACTTCCGCGCCACCCTGATCCCGACA
CTGGTGGTGCCGGTGGCCCTGCTGGGCACCTTCACGGTGATGCTCGGCCTGGGCTTCTCGATCAACGTGC
TGACCATGTTCGGCATGGTCCTGGCGATCGGCATCCTGGTGGACGACGCGATCATCGTGGTGGAGAACGT
CGAGCGGCTGATGGCCGAGGAAGGCCTGTCGCCGCACGACGCCACGGTCAAGGCGATGCGCCAGATCAGC
GGGGCCATCGTCGGCATCACCGTAGTGCTGGTCTCGGTGTTCGTGCCGATGGCGTTCTTCAGCGGCGCGG
TGGGCAACATCTACCGCCAGTTCGCGGTGACCCTGGCGGTCTCCATCGGCTTCTCGGCGTTCCTCGCGCT
GTCGCTGACCCCGGCCCTGTGCGCCACCCTGCTGCGCCCGATCGACGCCGACCACCACGAGAAGCGCGGC
TTCTTCGGCTGGTTCAACCGCGCCTTCCTGCGCCTGACCGGACGCTACCGCAACGCGGTGGCCGGCATCC
TCGCCCGGCCGATCCGCTGGATGCTGGTCTACACCCTGGTCATCGGCGTGGTCGCCCTGCTCTTCGTGCG
CCTGCCGCAGGCGTTCCTGCCGGAAGAGGACCAGGGCGACTTCATGATCATGGTGATGCAGCCCGAAGGC
ACGCCGATGGCGGAGACCATGGCCAACGTCGGCGACGTCGAGCGCTACCTGGCGGAGCACGAACCGGTGG
CCTACGCCTATGCGGTCGGCGGCTTCAGCCTGTACGGCGACGGCACCAGCTCGGCGATGATCTTCGCCAC
CCTGAAGGACTGGTCGGAACGCCGGGAGGCCAGCCAGCACGTCGGCGCCATCGTCGAGCGCATCAACCAG
CGCTTCGCCGGCCTGCCCAACCGTACGGTGTATGCGATGAACTCGCCGCCGCTGCCGGACCTGGGTTCCA
CCAGCGGCTTCGACTTCCGCCTGCAGGACCGTGGCGGGGTTGGCTACGAGGCCCTGGTCAAGGCCCGCGA
CCAGTTGCTGGCGCGCGCCGCCGAGGACCCGCGCCTGGCCAACGTGATGTTCGCCGGCCAGGGCGAGGCG
CCGCAGATCCGCCTGGACATCGACCGGCGCAAGGCGGAGACCCTTGGCGTGAGCATGGACGAGATCAACA
CCACCCTGGCGGTGATGTTCGGCTCGGACTACATCGGCGACTTCATGCACGGCAGCCAGGTGCGCAAGGT
GGTGGTCCAGGCCGACGGCGCCAAGCGCCTGGGCATCGACGACATCGGCCGGCTTCACGTGCGCAACGAG
CAGGGCGAGATGGTGCCGCTGGCGACGTTCGCCAAGGCCGCCTGGACCCTCGGCCCGCCGCAACTGACCC
GCTACAACGGCTATCCCTCGTTCAACCTCGAGGGCCAGGCCGCGCCGGGCTACAGCAGCGGCGAAGCCAT
GCAGGCGATGGAGCAATTGATGCAGGGACTGCCCGAGGGCATCGCCCACGAGTGGTCCGGCCAGTCCTTC
GAAGAACGCCTGTCCGGCGCCCAGGCGCCGGCGCTGTTCGCCCTCTCGGTGTTGATCGTGTTCCTCGCCC
TGGCCGCCCTCTACGAAAGCTGGTCGATCCCGCTGGCGGTGATCCTGGTGGTGCCGCTGGGCGTACTCGG
CGCACTGCTCGGGGTGAGCCTGCGCGGTCTGCCCAACGACATCTACTTCAAGGTCGGCCTGATCACCATC
ATCGGCCTCTCGGCGAAGAACGCCATCCTCATCATCGAGGTGGCCAAGGACCATTACCAGGAAGGCATGA
GCCTGCTGCAGGCGACCCTGGAGGCCGCGCGCCTGCGCCTGCGACCGATCGTCATGACCTCGCTGGCGTT
CGGTTTCGGCGTGGTCCCGCTGGCGCTCTCCAGCGGCGCCGGTTCCGGCGCCCAGGTCGCCATCGGCACC
GGGGTGCTCGGCGGGATCGTCACCGCCACGGTACTCGCGGTGTTCCTGGTACCGCTGTTCTTCCTGGTGG
TCGGGCGCCTGTTCCGGTTGCGCAAGGCGCCGCGCACCGGCAACTCGCCCCAGATCCCCACGGAGCAAGC
CCATCATCACCATCACCACTGAGGATCCAAACTCGAGTAAGGATCTCCAGGCATCAAATAAAACGAAAGG
CTCAGTCGAAAGACTGGGCCTTTCGTTTTATCTGTTGTTTGTCGGTGAACGCTCTCTACTAGAGTCACAC
TGGCTCACCTTCGGGTGGGCCTTTCTGCGTTTATACCTAGGGATATATTCCGCTTCCTCGCTCACTGACT
CGCTACGCTCGGTCGTTCGACTGCGGCGAGCGGAAATGGCTTACGAACGGGGCGGAGATTTCCTGGAAGA
TGCCAGGAAGATACTTAACAGGGAAGTGAGAGGGCCGCGGCAAAGCCGTTTTTCCATAGGCTCCGCCCCC
CTGACAAGCATCACGAAATCTGACGCTCAAATCAGTGGTGGCGAAACCCGACAGGACTATAAAGATACCA
GGCGTTTCCCCCTGGCGGCTCCCTCGTGCGCTCTCCTGTTCCTGCCTTTCGGTTTACCGGTGTCATTCCG
CTGTTATGGCCGCGTTTGTCTCATTCCACGCCTGACACTCAGTTCCGGGTAGGCAGTTCGCTCCAAGCTG
GACTGTATGCACGAACCCCCCGTTCAGTCCGACCGCTGCGCCTTATCCGGTAACTATCGTCTTGAGTCCA
ACCCGGAAAGACATGCAAAAGCACCACTGGCAGCAGCCACTGGTAATTGATTTAGAGGAGTTAGTCTTGA
AGTCATGCGCCGGTTAAGGCTAAACTGAAAGGACAAGTTTTGGTGACTGCGCTCCTCCAAGCCAGTTACC
TCGGTTCAAAGAGTTGGTAGCTCAGAGAACCTTCGAAAAACCGCCCTGCAAGGCGGTTTTTTCGTTTTCA
GAGCAAGAGATTACGCGCAGACCAAAACGATCTCAAGAAGATCATCTTATTAATCAGATAAAATATTTCT
AGATTTCAGTGCAATTTATCTCTTCAAATGTAGCACCTGAAGTCAGCCCCATACGATATAAGTTGTTACT
AGTGCTTGGATTCTCACCAATAAAAAACGCCCGGCGGCAACCGAGCGTTCTGAACAAATCCAGATGGAGT
TCTGAGGTCATTACTGGATCTATCAACAGGAGTCCAAGCGAGCTCTCGAACCCCAGAGTCCCGCTCAGAA
GAACTCGTCAAGAAGGCGATAGAAGGCGATGCGCTGCGAATCGGGAGCGGCGATACCGTAAAGCACGAGG
AAGCGGTCAGCCCATTCGCCGCCAAGCTCTTCAGCAATATCACGGGTAGCCAACGCTATGTCCTGATAGC
GGTCCGCCACACCCAGCCGGCCACAGTCGATGAATCCAGAAAAGCGGCCATTTTCCACCATGATATTCGG
CAAGCAGGCATCGCCATGGGTCACGACGAGATCCTCGCCGTCGGGCATGCGCGCCTTGAGCCTGGCGAAC
AGTTCGGCTGGCGCGAGCCCCTGATGCTCTTCGTCCAGATCATCCTGATCGACAAGACCGGCTTCCATCC
GAGTACGTGCTCGCTCGATGCGATGTTTCGCTTGGTGGTCGAATGGGCAGGTAGCCGGATCAAGCGTATG
CAGCCGCCGCATTGCATCAGCCATGATGGATACTTTCTCGGCAGGAGCAAGGTGAGATGACAGGAGATCC
TGCCCCGGCACTTCGCCCAATAGCAGCCAGTCCCTTCCCGCTTCAGTGACAACGTCGAGCACAGCTGCGC
AAGGAACGCCCGTCGTGGCCAGCCACGATAGCCGCGCTGCCTCGTCCTGCAGTTCATTCAGGGCACCGGA
CAGGTCGGTCTTGACAAAAAGAACCGGGCGCCCCTGCGCTGACAGCCGGAACACGGCGGCATCAGAGCAG
CCGATTGTCTGTTGTGCCCAGTCATAGCCGAATAGCCTCTCCACCCAAGCGGCCGGAGAACCTGCGTGCA
ATCCATCTTGTTCAATCATGCGAAACGATCCTCATCCTGTCTCTTGATCAGATCATGATCCCCTGCGCCA
TCAGATCCTTGGCGGCAAGAAAGCCATCCAGTTTACTTTGCAGGGCTTCCCAACCTTACCAGAGGGCGCC
CCAGCTGGCAATTCCGACGTCGGTGCCTAATGAGTGAGCTAACTTACATTAATTGCGTTGCGCTCACTGC
CCGCTTTCCAGTCGGGAAACCTGTCGTGCCAGCTGCATTAATGAATCGGCCAACGCGCGGGGAGAGGCGG
TTTGCGTATTGGGCGCCAGGGTGGTTTTTCTTTTCACCAGTGAGACGGGCAACAGCTGATTGCCCTTCAC
CGCCTGGCCCTGAGAGAGTTGCAGCAAGCGGTCCACGCTGGTTTGCCCCAGCAGGCGAAAATCCTGTTTG
ATGGTGGTTAACGGCGGGATATAACATGAGCTGTCTTCGGTATCGTCGTATCCCACTACCGAGATGTCCG
CACCAACGCGCAGCCCGGACTCGGTAATGGCGCGCATTGCGCCCAGCGCCATCTGATCGTTGGCAACCAG
CATCGCAGTGGGAACGATGCCCTCATTCAGCATTTGCATGGTTTGTTGAAAACCGGACATGGCACTCCAG
TCGCCTTCCCGTTCCGCTATCGGCTGAATTTGATTGCGAGTGAGATATTTATGCCAGCCAGCCAGACGCA
GACGCGCCGAGACAGAACTTAATGGGCCCGCTAACAGCGCGATTTGCTGGTGACCCAATGCGACCAGATG
CTCCACGCCCAGTCGCGTACCGTCTTCATGGGAGAAAATAATACTGTTGATGGGTGTCTGGTCAGAGACA
TCAAGAAATAACGCCGGAACATTAGTGCAGGCAGCTTCCACAGCAATGGCATCCTGGTCATCCAGCGGAT
AGTTAATGATCAGCCCACTGACGCGTTGCGCGAGAAGATTGTGCACCGCCGCTTTACAGGCTTCGACGCC
GCTTCGTTCTACCATCGACACCACCACGCTGGCACCCAGTTGATCGGCGCGAGATTTAATCGCCGCGACA
ATTTGCGACGGCGCGTGCAGGGCCAGACTGGAGGTGGCAACGCCAATCAGCAACGACTGTTTGCCCGCCA
GTTGTTGTGCCACGCGGTTGGGAATGTAATTCAGCTCCGCCATCGCCGCTTCCACTTTTTCCCGCGTTTT
CGCAGAAACGTGGCTGGCCTGGTTCACCACGCGGGAAACGGTCTGATAAGAGACACCGGCATACTCTGCG
ACATCGTATAACGTTACTGGTTTCACATTCACCACCCTGAATTGACTCTCTTCCGGGCGCTATCATGCCA
TACCGCGAAAGGTTTTGCGCCATTCGATGGTGTCCGGGATCTCGACGCTCTCCCTTATGCGACTCCTGCA
TTAGGAAGCAGCCCAGTAGTAGGTTGAGGCCGTTGAGCACCGCCGCCGCAAGGAATGGTGCATGCAAGGA
GATGGCGCCCAACAGTCCCCCGGCCACGGGGCCTGCCACCATACCCACGCCGAAACAAGCGCTCATGAGC
CCGAAGTGGCGAGCCCGATCTTCCCCATCGGTGATGTCGGCGATATAGGCGCCAGCAACCGCACCTGTGG
CGCCGGTGATGCCGGCCACGATGCGTCCGGCGTAGAGGATCGAGATCGTTTAGGCACCCCAGGCTTTACA
CTTTATGCTTCCGGCTCGTATAATGTGTGGAATTGTGAGCGGATAACAATTTCAGAATTCAAAAGATCTT
TTAAGAAGGAGATATACAT
