>Addgene plasmid #45408 | pBbA5k-EPL33 | addgene partial sequence | sequence record 78332 | pBbA5c-3  5'-CGTTTTATTTGATGCCTGG-3'
GTGGTGATGGTGATGATGGGCTTGCTCCGTGGGGATCTGGGGCGAGTTGCCGGTGCGCGGCGCCTTGCGC
AACCGGAACAGGCGCCCGACCACCAGGAAGAACAGCGGTACCAGGAACACCGCGAGTACCGTGGCGGTGA
CGATCCCGCCGAGCACCCCGGTGCCGATGGCGACCTGGGCGCCGGAACCGGCGCCGCTGGAGAGCGCCAG
CGGGACCACGCCGAAACCGAACGCCAGCGAGGTCATGACGATCGGTCGCAGGCGCAGGCGCGCGGCCTCC
AGGGTCGCCTGCAGCAGGCTCATGCCTTCCTGGTAATGGTCCTTGGCCACCTCGATGATGAGGATGGCGT
TCTTCGCCGAGAGGCCGATGATGGTGATCAGGCCGACCTTGAAGTAGATGTCGTTGGGCAGACCGCGCAG
GCTCACCCCGAGCAGTGCGCCGAGTACGCCCAGCGGCACCACCAGGATCACCGCCAGCGGGATCGACCAG
CTTTCGTAGAGGGCGGCCAGGGCGAGGAACACGATCAACACCGAGAGGGCGAACAGCGCCGGCGCCTGGG
CGCCGGACAGGCGTTCTTCGAAGGACTGGCCGGACCACTCGTGGGCGATGCCCTCGGGCAGTCCCTGCAT
CAATTGCTCCATCGCCTGCATGGCTTCGCCGCTGCTGTAGCCCGGCGCGGCCTGGCCCTCGAGGTTGAAC
GAGGGATAGCCGTTGTAGCGGGTCAGTTGCGGCGGGCCGAGGGTCCAGGCGGCCTTGGCGAACGTCGCCA
GCGGCACCATCTCGCCCTGCTCGTTGCGCACGTGAAGCCGGCCGATGTCGTCGATGCCCAGGCGCT
